Addgene plasmid #215473: pENTR221-ANXA6-mScarlet
Purpose: Gateway entry vector with Annexin A6 tagged with mScarlet
Depositing lab: Johanna Ivaska. Depositing organization: Turku Bioscience Centre. Publication: Dynamic regulation of integrin beta1 phosphorylation supports invasion of breast cancer cells. Conway JRW, Joshi O, Kaivola J, Follain G, Gounis M, Kuhl D, Ivaska J. Nat Cell Biol. 2025 May 26. doi: 10.1038/s41556-025-01663-4. PubMed 40419795.
Backbone
  Vector backbone: pDONR221
  Backbone manufacturer: Thermo Fisher Scientific Inc.
  Backbone size w/o insert (bp): 4761
  Total vector size (bp): 5321
  Vector type: Gateway entry vector
Growth in bacteria
  Bacterial resistance: Kanamycin, 50 μg/mL
  Growth temperature: 37°C
  Growth strain: DH5alpha
  Copy number: High Copy
Gene/Insert
  Gene/Insert name: ANXA6 (alt name: Annexin A6)
  Species: H. sapiens (human)
  Insert size (bp): 2724
  GenBank ID: NM_001155.5
  Entrez Gene: ANXA6 (a.k.a. ANX6, CBP68, CPB-II, p68, p70)
  Promoter: none
  Tag / fusion protein: mScarlet (C terminal on insert)
  Cloning method: Gateway Cloning
  Sequencing primers: 5′ attL1_F; 3′ m13_R
Terms and licenses: Academic/Nonprofit Terms; Industry Terms
How to cite: pENTR221-ANXA6-mScarlet was a gift from Johanna Ivaska (Addgene plasmid # 215473 ; http://n2t.net/addgene:215473 ; RRID:Addgene_215473)
