[The description below was written by a language model from this plasmid's Addgene catalogue record and pLannotate feature annotations shown in this document.]
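Description:
pENTR221-ANXA6-mScarlet is a Gateway entry clone built by recombination into the pDONR221 donor backbone. It carries the human annexin A6 (ANXA6) coding sequence fused at its C terminus to the red fluorescent protein mScarlet. It is a small, high-copy bacterial plasmid of about 5.3 kb, replicating from a ColE1/pUC-type origin and selected with kanamycin through an aph(3')-Ia aminoglycoside phosphotransferase gene. The catalogue lists no promoter for the insert, consistent with its role as a shuttle intermediate rather than an expression vector.

In the annotated full sequence, the ANXA6 open reading frame begins shortly after attL1 and is followed, after a very short linker, by the mScarlet coding sequence. The mScarlet sequence runs across the numbering origin of the circular record and ends just before attL2. The two attL sites therefore bracket the whole fusion cassette, so an LR Clonase reaction can transfer it directionally into any attR-containing destination vector, which then supplies the promoter and other host-specific elements. The rrnB T1 and T2 terminators upstream of attL1 are standard donor-vector elements that insulate the cloned insert from read-through transcription in E. coli. A T7 promoter lies just outside attL2, pointing back towards the insert, and the short lacI and lacZα fragments are backbone remnants with no functional role.

The record does not state a specific experimental use. A fluorescent annexin A6 fusion of this kind would typically be moved into mammalian expression or viral destination vectors to image the protein's localisation and dynamics in live cells. The associated publication concerns integrin β1 regulation and breast cancer cell invasion.
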