Features (pLannotate 1.2.2; 11 found; start..end, strand, type, name):
    448..547     -  protein_bind   attL2: mutant version of attL; recombination site for the Gateway® LR reaction LR Clonase™
    565..583     -  promoter       T7 promoter: promoter for bacteriophage T7 RNA polymerase
    717..1526    +  CDS            KanR: aminoglycoside phosphotransferase; aph(3')-Ia; confers resistance to kanamycin in bacteria or G418 (Geneticin®) in eukaryotes
   1673..2261    +  rep_origin     ori: high-copy-number ColE1/pMB1/pBR322/pUC origin of replication
   2444..2536    +  CDS            lacI (fragment): lac repressor; lacI; The lac repressor binds to the lac operator to inhibit transcription in E. coli. This inhibition can be relieved by adding lactose or isopropyl-β-D-thiogalactopyranoside (IPTG).
   2591..2618    -  terminator     rrnB T2 terminator: transcription terminator T2 from the E. coli rrnB gene
   2750..2793    +  terminator     rrnB T1 terminator: Escherichia coli rrnB; transcription terminator T1 from the E. coli rrnB gene
   2840..2876    -  CDS            lacZα (fragment): LacZα fragment of β-galactosidase; lacZ fragment
   2892..2991    +  protein_bind   attL1: mutant version of attL; recombination site for the Gateway® LR reaction LR Clonase™
   3029..5047    +  CDS            ANXA6: ANXA6_HUMAN - Also known as ANX6. Experimental evidence at protein level: Swiss-Prot protein existence level 1. May associate with CD21. May regulate the release of Ca(2+) from intracellular stores. From Homo sapiens (Human).
   5057..432     +  CDS            mScarlet (across the origin): mScarlet is a basic (constitutively fluorescent) red fluorescent protein published in 2016, derived from synthetic construct. It has moderate acid sensitivity.
>Addgene plasmid #215473 | pENTR221-ANXA6-mScarlet | addgene full sequence | sequence record 471960 | Addgene NGS Result
CCCGAGGGCTTCAAGTGGGAGCGCGTGATGAACTTCGAGGACGGCGGCGCCGTGACCGTGACCCAGGACA
CCTCCCTGGAGGACGGCACCCTGATCTACAAGGTGAAGCTCCGCGGCACCAACTTCCCTCCTGACGGCCC
CGTAATGCAGAAGAAGACAATGGGCTGGGAAGCGTCCACCGAGCGGTTGTACCCCGAGGACGGCGTGCTG
AAGGGCGACATTAAGATGGCCCTGCGCCTGAAGGACGGCGGCCGCTACCTGGCGGACTTCAAGACCACCT
ACAAGGCCAAGAAGCCCGTGCAGATGCCCGGCGCCTACAACGTCGACCGCAAGTTGGACATCACCTCCCA
CAACGAGGACTACACCGTGGTGGAACAGTACGAACGCTCCGAGGGCCGCCACTCCACCGGCGGCATGGAC
GAGCTGTACAAGTAGTAACTCGAGTAGACCCAGCTTTCTTGTACAAAGTTGGCATTATAAGAAAGCATTG
CTTATCAATTTGTTGCAACGAACAGGTCACTATCAGTCAAAATAAAATCATTATTTGCCATCCAGCTGAT
ATCCCCTATAGTGAGTCGTATTACATGGTCATAGCTGTTTCCTGGCAGCTCTGGCCCGTGTCTCAAAATC
TCTGATGTTACATTGCACAAGATAAAAATATATCATCATGAACAATAAAACTGTCTGCTTACATAAACAG
TAATACAAGGGGTGTTATGAGCCATATTCAACGGGAAACGTCGAGGCCGCGATTAAATTCCAACATGGAT
GCTGATTTATATGGGTATAAATGGGCTCGCGATAATGTCGGGCAATCAGGTGCGACAATCTATCGCTTGT
ATGGGAAGCCCGATGCGCCAGAGTTGTTTCTGAAACATGGCAAAGGTAGCGTTGCCAATGATGTTACAGA
TGAGATGGTCAGACTAAACTGGCTGACGGAATTTATGCCTCTTCCGACCATCAAGCATTTTATCCGTACT
CCTGATGATGCATGGTTACTCACCACTGCGATCCCCGGAAAAACAGCATTCCAGGTATTAGAAGAATATC
CTGATTCAGGTGAAAATATTGTTGATGCGCTGGCAGTGTTCCTGCGCCGGTTGCATTCGATTCCTGTTTG
TAATTGTCCTTTTAACAGCGATCGCGTATTTCGTCTCGCTCAGGCGCAATCACGAATGAATAACGGTTTG
GTTGATGCGAGTGATTTTGATGACGAGCGTAATGGCTGGCCTGTTGAACAAGTCTGGAAAGAAATGCATA
AACTTTTGCCATTCTCACCGGATTCAGTCGTCACTCATGGTGATTTCTCACTTGATAACCTTATTTTTGA
CGAGGGGAAATTAATAGGTTGTATTGATGTTGGACGAGTCGGAATCGCAGACCGATACCAGGATCTTGCC
ATCCTATGGAACTGCCTCGGTGAGTTTTCTCCTTCATTACAGAAACGGCTTTTTCAAAAATATGGTATTG
ATAATCCTGATATGAATAAATTGCAGTTTCATTTGATGCTCGATGAGTTTTTCTAATCAGAATTGGTTAA
TTGGTTGTAACACTGGCAGAGCATTACGCTGACTTGACGGGACGGCGCAAGCTCATGACCAAAATCCCTT
AACGTGAGTTACGCGTCGTTCCACTGAGCGTCAGACCCCGTAGAAAAGATCAAAGGATCTTCTTGAGATC
CTTTTTTTCTGCGCGTAATCTGCTGCTTGCAAACAAAAAAACCACCGCTACCAGCGGTGGTTTGTTTGCC
GGATCAAGAGCTACCAACTCTTTTTCCGAAGGTAACTGGCTTCAGCAGAGCGCAGATACCAAATACTGTT
CTTCTAGTGTAGCCGTAGTTAGGCCACCACTTCAAGAACTCTGTAGCACCGCCTACATACCTCGCTCTGC
TAATCCTGTTACCAGTGGCTGCTGCCAGTGGCGATAAGTCGTGTCTTACCGGGTTGGACTCAAGACGATA
GTTACCGGATAAGGCGCAGCGGTCGGGCTGAACGGGGGGTTCGTGCACACAGCCCAGCTTGGAGCGAACG
ACCTACACCGAACTGAGATACCTACAGCGTGAGCTATGAGAAAGCGCCACGCTTCCCGAAGGGAGAAAGG
CGGACAGGTATCCGGTAAGCGGCAGGGTCGGAACAGGAGAGCGCACGAGGGAGCTTCCAGGGGGAAACGC
CTGGTATCTTTATAGTCCTGTCGGGTTTCGCCACCTCTGACTTGAGCGTCGATTTTTGTGATGCTCGTCA
GGGGGGCGGAGCCTATGGAAAAACGCCAGCAACGCGGCCTTTTTACGGTTCCTGGCCTTTTGCTGGCCTT
TTGCTCACATGTTCTTTCCTGCGTTATCCCCTGATTCTGTGGATAACCGTATTACCGCCTTTGAGTGAGC
TGATACCGCTCGCCGCAGCCGAACGACCGAGCGCAGCGAGTCAGTGAGCGAGGAAGCGGAAGAGCGCCCA
ATACGCAAACCGCCTCTCCCCGCGCGTTGGCCGATTCATTAATGCAGCTGGCACGACAGGTTTCCCGACT
GGAAAGCGGGCAGTGAGCGCAACGCAATTAATACGCGTACCGCTAGCCAGGAAGAGTTTGTAGAAACGCA
AAAAGGCCATCCGTCAGGATGGCCTTCTGCTTAGTTTGATGCCTGGCAGTTTATGGCGGGCGTCCTGCCC
GCCACCCTCCGGGCCGTTGCTTCACAACGTTCAAATCCGCTCCCGGCGGATTTGTCCTACTCAGGAGAGC
GTTCACCGACAAACAACAGATAAAACGAAAGGCCCAGTCTTCCGACTGAGCCTTTCGTTTTATTTGATGC
CTGGCAGTTCCCTACTCTCGCGTTAACGCTAGCATGGATGTTTTCCCAGTCACGACGTTGTAAAACGACG
GCCAGTCTTAAGCTCGGGCCCCAAATAATGATTTTATTTTGACTGATAGTGACCTGTTCGTTGCAACACA
TTGATGAGCAATGCTTTTTTATAATGCCAACTTTGTACAAAAAAGCAGGCTGGCGCCGGAACCAATTCAG
TCGACTGGTACCGGCACCATGGCCAAACCAGCACAGGGTGCCAAGTACCGGGGCTCCATCCATGACTTCC
CAGGCTTTGACCCCAACCAGGATGCCGAGGCTCTGTACACTGCCATGAAGGGCTTTGGCAGTGACAAGGA
GGCCATACTGGACATAATCACCTCACGGAGCAACAGGCAGAGGCAGGAGGTCTGCCAGAGCTACAAGTCC
CTCTACGGCAAGGACCTCATTGCTGATTTAAAGTATGAATTGACGGGCAAGTTTGAACGGTTGATTGTGG
GCCTGATGAGGCCACCTGCCTATTGTGATGCCAAAGAAATTAAAGATGCCATCTCGGGCATTGGCACTGA
TGAGAAGTGCCTCATTGAGATCTTGGCTTCCCGGACCAATGAGCAGATGCACCAGCTGGTGGCAGCATAC
AAAGATGCCTACGAGCGGGACCTGGAGGCTGACATCATCGGCGACACCTCTGGCCACTTCCAGAAGATGC
TTGTGGTCCTGCTCCAGGGAACCAGGGAGGAGGATGACGTAGTGAGCGAGGACCTGGTACAACAGGATGT
CCAGGACCTATACGAGGCAGGGGAACTGAAATGGGGAACAGATGAAGCCCAGTTCATTTACATCTTGGGA
AATCGCAGCAAGCAGCATCTTCGGTTGGTGTTCGATGAGTATCTGAAGACCACAGGGAAGCCGATTGAAG
CCAGCATCCGAGGGGAGCTGTCTGGGGACTTTGAGAAGCTAATGCTGGCCGTAGTGAAGTGTATCCGGAG
CACCCCGGAATATTTTGCTGAAAGGCTCTTCAAGGCTATGAAGGGCCTGGGGACTCGGGACAACACCCTG
ATCCGCATCATGGTCTCCCGTAGTGAGTTGGACATGCTCGACATTCGGGAGATCTTCCGGACCAAGTATG
AGAAGTCCCTCTACAGCATGATCAAGAATGACACCTCTGGCGAGTACAAGAAGACTCTGCTGAAGCTGTC
TGGGGGAGATGATGATGCTGCTGGCCAGTTCTTCCCGGAGGCAGCGCAGGTGGCCTATCAGATGTGGGAA
CTTAGTGCAGTGGCCCGAGTAGAGCTGAAGGGAACTGTGCGCCCAGCCAATGACTTCAACCCTGACGCAG
ATGCCAAAGCGCTGCGGAAAGCCATGAAGGGACTCGGGACTGACGAAGACACAATCATCGATATCATCAC
GCACCGCAGCAATGTCCAGCGGCAGCAGATCCGGCAGACCTTCAAGTCTCACTTTGGCCGGGACTTAATG
ACTGACCTGAAGTCTGAGATCTCTGGAGACCTGGCAAGGCTGATTCTGGGGCTCATGATGCCACCGGCCC
ATTACGATGCCAAGCAGTTGAAGAAGGCCATGGAGGGAGCCGGCACAGATGAAAAGGCTCTTATTGAAAT
CCTGGCCACTCGGACCAATGCTGAAATCCGGGCCATCAATGAGGCCTATAAGGAGGACTATCACAAGTCC
CTGGAGGATGCTCTGAGCTCAGACACATCTGGCCACTTCAGGAGGATCCTCATTTCTCTGGCCACGGGGC
ATCGTGAGGAGGGAGGAGAAAACCTGGACCAGGCACGGGAAGATGCCCAGGTGGCTGCTGAGATCTTGGA
AATAGCAGACACACCTAGTGGAGACAAAACTTCCTTGGAGACACGTTTCATGACGATCCTGTGTACCCGG
AGCTATCCGCACCTCCGGAGAGTCTTCCAGGAGTTCATCAAGATGACCAACTATGACGTGGAGCACACCA
TCAAGAAGGAGATGTCTGGGGATGTCAGGGATGCATTTGTGGCCATTGTTCAAAGTGTCAAGAACAAGCC
TCTCTTCTTTGCCGACAAACTTTACAAATCCATGAAGGGTGCTGGCACAGATGAGAAGACTCTGACCAGG
ATCATGGTATCCCGCAGTGAGATTGACCTGCTCAACATCCGGAGGGAATTCATTGAGAAATATGACAAGT
CTCTCCACCAAGCCATTGAGGGTGACACCTCCGGAGACTTCCTGAAGGCCTTGCTGGCTCTCTGTGGTGG
TGAGGACGGCGGATCCATGGTGAGCAAGGGCGAGGCAGTGATCAAGGAGTTCATGCGGTTCAAGGTGCAC
ATGGAGGGCTCCATGAACGGCCACGAGTTCGAGATCGAGGGCGAGGGCGAGGGCCGCCCCTACGAGGGCA
CCCAGACCGCCAAGCTGAAGGTGACCAAGGGTGGCCCCCTGCCCTTCTCCTGGGACATCCTGTCCCCTCA
GTTCATGTACGGCTCCAGGGCCTTCACCAAGCACCCCGCCGACATCCCCGACTACTATAAGCAGTCCTTC
